>Addgene plasmid #20682 | pHJ424 | addgene partial sequence | sequence record 26555 | 20682 with CMV-F
GAGCTGGTTTAGTGAACCGTCAGATCCGCTAGCGCTACCGGACTCAGATCTCGAGCTCAAGCTTCGAATT
CCCGAAAATGCCGAAACCAATCAATGTCCGAGTTACCACCATGGATGCAGAGCTGGAGTTTGCAATCCAG
CCAAATACAACTGGAAAACAGCTTTTTGATCAGGTGGTAAAGACTATCGGCCTCCGGGAAGTGTGGTACT
TTGGCCTCCACTATGTGGATAATAAAGGATTTCCTACCTGGCTGAAGCTGGATAAGAAGGTGTCTGCCCA
GGAGGTCAGGAAGGAGAATCCCCTCCAGTTCAAGTTCCGGGCCAAGTTCTACCCTGAAGATGTGGCTGAG
GAGCTCATCCAGGACATCACCCAGAAACTTTTCTTCCTCCAAGTGAAGGAAGGAATCCTTAGCGATGAGA
TCTACTGCCCCCCTGAGACTGCCGTGCTCTTGGGGTCCTACGCTGTGCAGGCCAAGTTTGGGGACTACAA
CAAAGAAGTGCACAAGTCTGGGTACCTCAGCTCTGAGCGGCTGATCCCTCAAAGAGTGATGGACCAGCAC
AAACTTACCAGGGACCAGTGGGAGGACCGGATCCAGGTGTGGCATGCGGAACACCGTGGGATGCTCAAAG
ATAATGCT
