>Addgene plasmid #20682 | pHJ424 | addgene partial sequence | sequence record 26556 | 20682 with hEZR-f (caaacttaccagggaccagtg)
TGGNNTGCGGACACCGTGGGANGCTCAAAGATAATGCTATGTTGGAATACCTGAAGATTGCTCAGGACCT
GGAAATGTATGGAATCAACTATTTCGAGATAAAAAACAAGAAAGGAACAGACCTTTGGCTTGGAGTTGAT
GCCCTTGGACTGAATATTTATGAGAAAGATGATAAGTTAACCCCAAAGATTGGCTTTCCTTGGAGTGAAA
TCAGGAACATCTCTTTCAATGACAACAACTTTGTCATTAAACCCATCGACAACAACGCACCTGACTTTGT
GTTTTATGCCCCACGTCTGAGAATCAACAAGCGGATCCTGCAGCTCTGCATGGGCAACCATGAGTTGTAT
ATGCGCCGCAGGAAGCCTGACACCATCGAGGTGCAGCAGATGAAGGCCCAGGCCCGGGAGGAGAAGCATC
AGAAGCAGCTGGAGCGGCAACAGCTGGAAACAGAGAAGAAAAGGAGAGAAACCGTGGAGAGAGAGAAAGA
GCAGATGATGCGCGAGAAGGAGGAGTTGATGCTGCGGCTGCAGGACTATGAGGAGAAGACAAAGAAGGCA
GAGAGAGAGCTCTCGGAGCAGATTCAGAGGGCCCTGCAGCTGGAGGANGAGAGGAAGCGGGCACAGGAGG
AGGCCGAGCGCCTAGAGGCTGACCGTATGGCTGCACTGCGGGCTANNNNGAGCTGGAGAGACAGGCGGTG
GATCANANAAAGAGCCNNNNCAGCTGGCTGNNNANCTTGCAGAATACACTGNCAAGATTGCCCTCCNGGN
ANNNNNNGCGGANNNCNNNNNNNGANTNANANTNNNNCNNNNGGCNNNNNNNCCNGNNGANNNGGNNAAN
NNCNNGNNGNNNCNNNNNNCNNNGNNGNNNNNNNNNNN
