[The description below was written by a language model from this plasmid's Addgene catalogue record.]
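Description:
pHJ424 is a mammalian expression plasmid built on the pEGFP-N1 backbone that encodes a mutant form of human ezrin (EZR) fused at its C terminus to GFP. The ezrin coding sequence, about 1.76 kb, was inserted between the EcoRI and SalI sites of the multiple cloning site, both of which are retained, placing it in frame upstream of the backbone's EGFP. The record does not name the promoter, although pEGFP-N1 vectors normally drive the fusion from the CMV immediate-early promoter. The plasmid is propagated in E. coli at high copy under kanamycin selection, and the same resistance cassette confers neomycin resistance, so transfected mammalian cells can be selected with G418. The backbone size listed in the record is identical to the insert size, which appears to be a data-entry error rather than the true size of the vector.

The insert carries four lysine-to-asparagine substitutions, at residues 253, 254, 262 and 263. The record does not state their functional consequence, but the associated publication concerns the release of ERM (ezrin/radixin/moesin) proteins from the lymphocyte plasma membrane when phospholipase C hydrolyses PIP2. This suggests that the mutations are meant to perturb ezrin's phosphoinositide-dependent membrane association. The GFP tag allows the mutant protein's localisation to be followed in live or fixed cells by fluorescence microscopy. A typical use would be to compare its membrane versus cytosolic distribution with that of wild-type ezrin-GFP in studies of how ERM proteins link the cell cortex to the membrane.
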