Addgene plasmid #20682: pHJ424
Depositing lab: Stephen Shaw. Depositing organization: National Cancer Institute (NCI). Publication: Phospholipase C-mediated hydrolysis of PIP2 releases ERM proteins from lymphocyte membrane. Hao JJ, Liu Y, Kruhlak M, Debell KE, Rellahan BL, Shaw S. J Cell Biol. 2009 Feb 9. 184(3):451-62. 10.1083/jcb.200807047 PubMed 19204146.
Backbone
  Vector backbone: pEGFP-N1
  Backbone size w/o insert (bp): 1758
  Vector type: Mammalian Expression
  Selectable markers: Neomycin (select with G418)
Growth in bacteria
  Bacterial resistance: Kanamycin, 50 μg/mL
  Growth temperature: 37°C
  Growth strain: DH5alpha
  Copy number: High Copy
Gene/Insert
  Gene/Insert name: Ezrin (alt name: EZR)
  Species: H. sapiens (human)
  Insert size (bp): 1758
  Mutation: Changed Lys 253, 254, 262, 263 to Asn
  GenBank ID: NM_003379
  Entrez Gene: EZR (a.k.a. CVIL, CVL, HEL-S-105, VIL2)
  Tag / fusion protein: GFP (C terminal on backbone)
  Cloning method: Restriction Enzyme; 5′ cloning site EcoRI (not destroyed); 3′ cloning site SalI (not destroyed)
  Sequencing primers: 5′ GTGCACAAGTCTGGGTAC; 3′ GTGAGCTACCATGTCCAG
Terms and licenses: Academic/Nonprofit Terms; Industry Terms: Not Available to Industry
How to cite: pHJ424 was a gift from Stephen Shaw (Addgene plasmid # 20682 ; http://n2t.net/addgene:20682 ; RRID:Addgene_20682)
